Addgene plasmid #116028: pVL21 - tVND7
Purpose: entry vector for GreenGate cloning method, terminator
Depositing lab: Thomas Greb. Depositing organization: Universitaet Heidelberg. Publication: A Comprehensive Toolkit for Inducible, Cell Type-Specific Gene Expression in Arabidopsis. Schurholz AK, Lopez-Salmeron V, Li Z, Forner J, Wenzl C, Gaillochet C, Augustin S, Vilches-Barro A, Fuchs M, Gebert M, Lohmann JU, Greb T, Wolf S. Plant Physiol. 2018 Jul 19. pii: pp.18.00463. doi: 10.1104/pp.18.00463. PubMed 30026289.
Backbone
  Vector backbone: E000
  Vector type: Unspecified
Growth in bacteria
  Bacterial resistance: Ampicillin, 100 μg/mL
  Growth temperature: 37°C
  Growth strain: DH5alpha
  Copy number: High Copy
Gene/Insert
  Gene/Insert name: tVND7
  Species: A. thaliana (mustard weed)
  Insert size (bp): 646
  Cloning method: Restriction Enzyme; 5′ cloning site Unknown (unknown if destroyed); 3′ cloning site Unknown (unknown if destroyed)
Terms and licenses: Academic/Nonprofit Terms; Industry Terms: Not Available to Industry
How to cite: pVL21 - tVND7 was a gift from Thomas Greb (Addgene plasmid # 116028 ; http://n2t.net/addgene:116028 ; RRID:Addgene_116028)
