[The description below was written by a language model from this plasmid's Addgene catalogue record and pLannotate feature annotations shown in this document.]
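Description:
pVL21 - tVND7 is a small (about 3.3 kb) bacterial entry vector for the GreenGate modular cloning system, carrying a terminator module derived from the Arabidopsis thaliana VND7 gene. The backbone is recorded as E000, and the vector type is otherwise unspecified. It is propagated in E. coli as a high-copy plasmid through a ColE1/pUC-type origin and selected with ampicillin via the bla gene under its native promoter. The remaining annotated backbone elements are remnants typical of a pUC/pGEM-style cloning vector: short fragments of lacI, lacZα, bom and rop, plus the CAP binding site, lac promoter and lac operator. None of these appears to play a functional role in the module itself.

The 646 bp tVND7 insert is not annotated in the feature table, but the unannotated interval between the opposing SP6 and T7 promoters is of a size consistent with it and is where it presumably sits. The flanking phage promoter sequences can serve as convenient sequencing primer sites. The record does not state the cloning sites used. In GreenGate, entry modules are released by a type IIS restriction enzyme with defined overhangs and ligated in fixed order into a plant binary destination vector. A terminator module such as this one supplies the 3′ transcription termination and polyadenylation region downstream of a coding sequence. The plasmid therefore has no expression function on its own. It is a building block, deposited as part of a toolkit for assembling inducible, cell type-specific gene expression constructs in Arabidopsis.
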