Features (pLannotate 1.2.2; 12 found; start..end, strand, type, name):
     96..200     +  promoter       AmpR promoter: bla
    201..1061    +  CDS            AmpR: β-lactamase; bla; confers resistance to ampicillin, carbenicillin, and related antibiotics
   1232..1820    +  rep_origin     ori: high-copy-number ColE1/pMB1/pBR322/pUC origin of replication
   2003..2095    +  CDS            lacI (fragment): lac repressor; lacI; The lac repressor binds to the lac operator to inhibit transcription in E. coli. This inhibition can be relieved by adding lactose or isopropyl-β-D-thiogalactopyranoside (IPTG).
   2108..2129    +  protein_bind   CAP binding site: CAP binding activates transcription in the presence of cAMP. E. coli catabolite activator protein
   2144..2174    +  promoter       lac promoter: promoter for the E. coli lac operon
   2182..2198    +  protein_bind   lac operator: The lac repressor binds to the lac operator to inhibit transcription in E. coli. This inhibition can be relieved by adding lactose or isopropyl-β-D-thiogalactopyranoside (IPTG). lac repressor encoded by lacI
   2212..2230    +  promoter       SP6 promoter: promoter for bacteriophage SP6 RNA polymerase
   2918..2936    -  promoter       T7 promoter: promoter for bacteriophage T7 RNA polymerase
   2938..3090    +  CDS            lacZα (fragment): LacZα fragment of β-galactosidase; lacZ fragment
   3096..3195    -  misc_feature   bom (fragment): basis of mobility region from pBR322
   3297..1       -  CDS            rop (fragment) (across the origin): Rop protein, which maintains plasmids at low copy number; rop
>Addgene plasmid #116028 | pVL21 - tVND7 | addgene full sequence | sequence record 228213 | Addgene NGS Result
GACGAAAGGGCCTCGTGATACGCCTATTTTTATAGGTTAATGTCATGATAATAATGGTTTCTTAGACGTC
AGGTGGCACTTTTCGGGGAAATGTGCGCGGAACCCCTATTTGTTTATTTTTCTAAATACATTCAAATATG
TATCCGCTCATGAGACAATAACCCTGATAAATGCTTCAATAATATTGAAAAAGGAAGAGTATGAGTATTC
AACATTTCCGTGTCGCCCTTATTCCCTTTTTTGCGGCATTTTGCCTTCCTGTTTTTGCTCACCCAGAAAC
GCTGGTGAAAGTAAAAGATGCTGAAGATCAGTTGGGTGCACGAGTGGGTTACATCGAACTGGATCTCAAC
AGCGGTAAGATCCTTGAGAGTTTTCGCCCCGAAGAACGTTTTCCAATGATGAGCACTTTTAAAGTTCTGC
TATGTGGCGCGGTATTATCCCGTATTGACGCCGGGCAAGAGCAACTCGGTCGCCGCATACACTATTCTCA
GAATGACTTGGTTGAGTACTCACCAGTCACAGAAAAGCATCTTACGGATGGCATGACAGTAAGAGAATTA
TGCAGTGCTGCCATAACCATGAGTGATAACACTGCGGCCAACTTACTTCTGACAACGATCGGAGGACCGA
AGGAGCTAACCGCTTTTTTGCACAACATGGGGGATCATGTAACTCGCCTTGATCGTTGGGAACCGGAGCT
GAATGAAGCCATACCAAACGACGAGCGTGACACCACGATGCCTGTAGCAATGGCAACAACGTTGCGCAAA
CTATTAACTGGCGAACTACTTACTCTAGCTTCCCGGCAACAATTAATAGACTGGATGGAGGCGGATAAAG
TTGCAGGACCACTTCTGCGCTCGGCCCTTCCGGCTGGCTGGTTTATTGCTGATAAATCTGGAGCCGGTGA
GCGTGGCTCTCGAGGTATCATTGCAGCACTGGGGCCAGATGGTAAGCCCTCCCGTATCGTAGTTATCTAC
ACGACGGGGAGTCAGGCAACTATGGATGAACGAAATAGACAGATCGCTGAGATAGGTGCCTCACTGATTA
AGCATTGGTAACTGTCAGACCAAGTTTACTCATATATACTTTAGATTGATTTAAAACTTCATTTTTAATT
TAAAAGGATCTAGGTGAAGATCCTTTTTGATAATCTCATGACCAAAATCCCTTAACGTGAGTTTTCGTTC
CACTGAGCGTCAGACCCCGTAGAAAAGATCAAAGGATCTTCTTGAGATCCTTTTTTTCTGCGCGTAATCT
GCTGCTTGCAAACAAAAAAACCACCGCTACCAGCGGTGGTTTGTTTGCCGGATCAAGAGCTACCAACTCT
TTTTCCGAAGGTAACTGGCTTCAGCAGAGCGCAGATACCAAATACTGTTCTTCTAGTGTAGCCGTAGTTA
GGCCACCACTTCAAGAACTCTGTAGCACCGCCTACATACCTCGCTCTGCTAATCCTGTTACCAGTGGCTG
CTGCCAGTGGCGATAAGTCGTGTCTTACCGGGTTGGACTCAAGACGATAGTTACCGGATAAGGCGCAGCG
GTCGGGCTGAACGGGGGGTTCGTGCACACAGCCCAGCTTGGAGCGAACGACCTACACCGAACTGAGATAC
CTACAGCGTGAGCTATGAGAAAGCGCCACGCTTCCCGAAGGGAGAAAGGCGGACAGGTATCCGGTAAGCG
GCAGGGTCGGAACAGGAGAGCGCACGAGGGAGCTTCCAGGGGGAAACGCCTGGTATCTTTATAGTCCTGT
CGGGTTTCGCCACCTCTGACTTGAGCGTCGATTTTTGTGATGCTCGTCAGGGGGGCGGAGCCTATGGAAA
AACGCCAGCAACGCGGCCTTTTTACGGTTCCTGGCCTTTTGCTGGCCTTTTGCTCACATGTTCTTTCCTG
CGTTATCCCCTGATTCTGTGGATAACCGTATTACCGCCTTTGAGTGAGCTGATACCGCTCGCCGCAGCCG
AACGACCGAGCGCAGCGAGTCAGTGAGCGAGGAAGCGGAAGAGCGCCCAATACGCAAACCGCCTCTCCCC
GCGCGTTGGCCGATTCATTAATGCAGCTGGCACGACAGGTTTCCCGACTGGAAAGCGGGCAGTGAGCGCA
ACGCAATTAATGTGAGTTAGCTCACTCATTAGGCACCCCAGGCTTTACACTTTATGCTTCCGGCTCGTAT
GTTGTGTGGAATTGTGAGCGGATAACAATTTCACACGAGCTATTTAGGTGACACTATAGAAGTGAAGCTT
GGTCTCACTGCTTAAAAAAAAACACACTTCTATATATTGATTTGTATTCTATGATTTAATTGTTCCATCT
GGAAAATAACATTTATAACTGTCTATTTGTAAAAGAAGTTTGTGTTTATTACGTAGAAATTTGTTGTTGA
ATTTCACAAAGGTGGATTTGTTTTTTTTAAAAATTAGTCCCTTTGTTTTTCTATTCATTTATTCTGTTGT
CCAAATTTGTAACTCATCCATACATTCTACCCCCATTAATTTTTTATTTGAGTGGTGGCCTATTAGTTAA
GAGAACTTGTAATTTCTGATCAGACTCCTAACTTTCAAAATTTCAAATCAAACCTCAAATTTGTAACTCA
AACCCAAAATGCACGATTTGAATCGAAATCATATGTTCACCATGTATATAATTAATTAATGTACGTATTA
ATATGTACTACAAATGTTTACATGTGAAGAAGGTGATGAAAAAAAACAAAAAAAAACATAAACACAAAAA
ACTTTTTATTCATATTTTTTAAAAAATTGACCATGATCAATATTGAGCATATAATAATAAATAAAAAAAA
TGAGTTAAAAAATAAATTTAATTGAGAAACCCTCTCATCGAGTAAGAGGTTTCAATTAAGAAGTCCAAGT
CAAAACCTTCTGATCCACGTAGAAGGACTATGAGACCGAATTCTCGCCCTATAGTGAGTCGTATTACCTG
GCCGTCGTTTTACAACGTCGTGACTGGGAAAACCCTGGCGTTACCCAACTTAATCGCCTTGCAGCACATC
CCCCTTTCGCCAGCTGGCGTAATAGCGAAGAGGCCCGCACCGATCGCCCTTCCCAACAGTTGCGCAGCCT
GAATGGCGAATGGCGCCTGATGCGGTATTTTCTCCTTACGCATCTGTGCGGTATTTCACACCGCATATGG
TGCACTCTCAGTACAATCTGCTCTGATGCCGCATAGTTAAGCCAGCCCCGACACCCGCCAACACCCGCTG
ACGCGCCCTGACGGGCTTGTCTGCTCCCGGCATCCGCTTACAGACAAGCTGTGACCGTCTCCGGGAGCTG
CATGTGTCAGAGGTTTTCACCGTCATCACCGAAACGCGCGA
